Addgene plasmid #55493: mTFP1-LaminB1-10
Purpose: Localization: Nuclear Envelope, Excitation: 462, Emission: 492
Depositing lab: Michael Davidson. Depositing organization: Florida State University, Tallahassee. Publication: Hue-shifted monomeric variants of Clavularia cyan fluorescent protein: identification of the molecular determinants of color and applications in fluorescence imaging. Ai HW, Olenych SG, Wong P, Davidson MW, Campbell RE. BMC Biol. 2008 Mar 6;6:13. doi: 10.1186/1741-7007-6-13. PubMed 18325109.
Backbone
  Vector backbone: mTFP1
  Backbone size w/o insert (bp): 4750
  Vector type: Mammalian Expression
  Selectable markers: Neomycin (select with G418)
Growth in bacteria
  Bacterial resistance: Kanamycin, 50 μg/mL
  Growth temperature: 37°C
  Growth strain: DH5alpha
  Copy number: High Copy
Gene/Insert
  Gene/Insert name: LaminB1 (alt name: NM_005573.2)
  Species: H. sapiens (human)
  Entrez Gene: LMNB1 (a.k.a. ADLD, LMN, LMN2, LMNB, MCPH26)
  Promoter: CMV
  Tag / fusion protein: mTFP1 (N terminal on backbone)
  Cloning method: Unknown
  Sequencing primers: 5′ CMV-F; 3′ SV40pA-R
Terms and licenses: Academic/Nonprofit Terms; Industry Terms: Not Available to Industry
Depositor comments: . Excitation = 462; Emission = 492
How to cite: mTFP1-LaminB1-10 was a gift from Michael Davidson (Addgene plasmid # 55493 ; http://n2t.net/addgene:55493 ; RRID:Addgene_55493)
