[The description below was written by a language model from this plasmid's Addgene catalogue record.]
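Description:
mTFP1-LaminB1-10 is a mammalian expression plasmid that produces human lamin B1 (LMNB1) fused to the monomeric teal fluorescent protein mTFP1. It is built on an mTFP1 backbone of about 4.75 kb (excluding the insert), in which the fluorescent protein is already present, so that the lamin B1 coding sequence sits downstream and mTFP1 forms the N-terminal part of the fusion. Placing the tag at this end leaves the C-terminus of lamin B1 free, which matters because B-type lamins carry a C-terminal CaaX motif whose lipid modification helps anchor them to the inner nuclear membrane. The "10" in the name probably refers to the length of the linker between the two proteins, but the record does not confirm this. Expression is driven by the CMV promoter, a strong constitutive promoter in most mammalian cell lines, and the listed 3′ sequencing primer implies an SV40 polyadenylation signal after the open reading frame.

The plasmid is maintained at high copy in E. coli under kanamycin selection, and it carries a neomycin resistance marker that allows G418 selection of stably transfected mammalian cells. The origin of replication is not named in the record, no feature table is available, and the cloning method is recorded as unknown.

The construct serves as a localisation marker for the nuclear envelope and lamina in fluorescence microscopy of live or fixed cells. mTFP1, engineered from a Clavularia cyan fluorescent protein, has an excitation peak at 462 nm and an emission peak at 492 nm. This gives a cyan/teal label that can be combined with other colours in multicolour imaging.
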