>Addgene plasmid #55493 | mTFP1-LaminB1-10 | depositor partial sequence | sequence record 85899 | insert sequence
GACGTCAGATCCGCTAGCGCTACCGGTCGCCACCATGGTGAGCAAGGGCGAGGAGACCACAATGGGCGTA
ATCAAGCCCGACATGAAGATCAAGCTGAAGATGGAGGGCAACGTGAATGGCCACGCCTTCGTGATCGAGG
GCGAGGGCGAGGGCAAGCCCTACGACGGCACCAACACCATCAACCTGGAGGTGAAGGAGGGAGCCCCCCT
GCCCTTCTCCTACGACATTCTGACCACCGCGTTCGCCTACGGCAACAGGGCCTTCACCAAGTACCCCGAC
GACATCCCCAACTACTTCAAGCAGTCCTTCCCCGAGGGCTACTCTTGGGAGCGCACCATGACCTTCGAGG
ACAAGGGCATCGTGAAGGTGAAGTCCGACATCTCCATGGAGGAGGACTCCTTCATCTACGAGATACACCT
CAAGGGCGAGAACTTCCCCCCCAACGGCCCCGTGATGCAGAAGAAGACCACCGGCTGGGACGCCTCCACC
GAGAGGATGTACGTGCGCGACGGCGTGCTGAAGGGCGACGTCAAGCACAAGCTGCTGCTGGAGGGCGGCG
GCCACCACCGCGTTGACTTCAAGACCATCTACAGGGCCAAGAAGGCGGTGAAGCTGCCCGACTATCACTT
TGTGGACCACCGCATCGAGATCCTGAACCACGACAAGGACTACAACAAGGTGACCGTTTACGAGAGCGCC
GTGGCCCGCAACTCCACCGACGGCATGGACGAGCTGTACAAGTCCGGACTCAGATCTCGAGCTCAAGCTT
CGATGGCGACTGCGACCCCCGTGCCGCCGCGGATGGGCAGCCGCGCTGGCGGCCCCACCACGCCGCTGAG
CCCCACGCGCCTGTCGCGGCTCCAGGAGAAGGAGGAGCTGCGCGAGCTCAATGACCGGCTGGCGGTGTAC
ATCGACAAGGTGCGCAGCCTGGAGACGGAGAACAGCGCGCTGCAGCTGCAGGTGACGGAGCGCGAGGAGG
TGCGCGGCCGTGAGCTCACCGGCCTCAAGGCGCTCTACGAGACCGAGCTGGCCGACGCGCGACGCGCGCT
CGACGACACGGCCCGCGAGCGCGCCAAGCTGCAGATCGAGCTGGGCAAGTGCAAGGCGGAACACGACCAG
CTGCTCCTCAACTATGCTAAGAAGGAATCTGATCTTAATGGCGCCCAGATCAAGCTTCGAGAATATGAAG
CAGCACTCAATTCGAAAGATGCAGCTCTTGCTACTGCACTTGGTGACAAAAAAAGTTTAGAGGGAGATTT
GGAGGATCTGAAGGATCAGATTGCCCAGTTGGAAGCCTCCTTAGCTGCAGCCAAAAAACAGTTAGCAGAT
GAAACTTTACTTAAAGTAGATTTGGAGAATCGTTGTCAGAGCCTTACTGAGGACTTGGAGTTTCGCAAAA
GCATGTATGAAGAGGAGATTAACGAGACCAGAAGGAAGCATGAAACGCGCTTGGTAGAGGTGGATTCTGG
GCGTCAAATTGAGTATGAGTACAAGCTGGCGCAAGCCCTTCATGAGATGAGAGAGCAACATGATGCCCAA
GTGAGGCTGTATAAGGAGGAGCTGGAGCAGACTTACCATGCCAAACTTGAGAATGCCAGACTGTCATCAG
AGATGAATACTTCTACTGTCAACAGTGCCAGGGAAGAACTGATGGAAAGCCGCATGAGAATTGAGAGCCT
TTCATCCCAGCTTTCTAATCTACAGAAAGAGTCTAGAGCATGTTTGGAAAGGATTCAAGAATTAGAGGAC
TTGCTTGCTAAAGAAAAAGACAACTCTCGTCGCATGCTGACAGACAAAGAGAGAGAGATGGCGGAAATAA
GGGATCAAATGCAGCAACAGCTGAATGACTATGAACAGCTTCTTGATGTAAAGTTAGCCCTGGACATGGA
AATCAGTGCTTACAGGAAACTCTTAGAAGGCGAAGAAGAGAGGTTGAAGCTGTCTCCAAGCCCTTCTTCC
CGTGTGACAGTATCCCGAGCATCCTCAAGTCGTAGTGTACGTACAACTAGAGGAAAGCGGAAGAGGGTTG
ATGTGGAAGAATCAGAGGCGAGTAGTAGTGTTAGCATCTCTCATTCCGCCTCAGCCACTGGAAATGTTTG
CATCGAAGAAATTGATGTTGATGGGAAATTTATCCGCTTGAAGAACACTTCTGAACAGGATCAACCAATG
GGAGGCTGGGAGATGATCAGAAAAATTGGAGACACATCAGTCAGTTATAAATATACCTCAAGATATGTGC
TGAAGGCAGGCCAGACTGTTACAATTTGGGCTGCAAACGCTGGTGTCACAGCCAGCCCCCCAACTGACCT
CATCTGGAAGAACCAGAACTCGTGGGGCACTGGCGAAGATGTGAAGGTTATATTGAAAAATTCTCAGGGA
GAGGAGGTTGCTCAAAGAAGTACAGTCTTTAAAACAACCATACCTGAAGAAGAGGAGGAGGAGGAAGAAG
CAGCTGGAGTGGTTGTTGAGGAAGAACTTTTCCACCAGCAGGGAACCCCAAGAGCATCCAATAGAAGCTG
TGCAATTATGTAGGGATCCACCGGATCTAGATAACT
