>Addgene plasmid #55493 | mTFP1-LaminB1-10 | addgene partial sequence | sequence record 108828 | SV40pA-R 5'-GAAATTTGTGATGCTATTGC-3'
AGCTGCATAACAGTTAACAACAACAATTGCATTCATTTTATGTTTCAGGTTCAGGGGGAGGTGTGGGAGG
TTTTTTAAAGCAAGTAAAACCTCTACAAATGTGGTATGGCTGATTATGATCAGTTATCTAGATCCGGTGG
ATCCCTACATAATTGCACAGCTTCTATTGGATGCTCTTGGGGTTCCCTGCTGGTGGAAAAGTTCTTCCTC
AACAACCACTCCAGCTGCTTCTTCCTCCTCCTCCTCTTCTTCAGGTATGGTTGTTTTAAAGACTGTACTT
CTTTGAGCAACCTCCTCTCCCTGAGAATTTTTCAATATAACCTTCACATCTTCGCCAGTGCCCCACGAGT
TCTGGTTCTTCCAGATGAGGTCAGTTGGGGGGCTGGCTGTGACACCAGCGTTTGCAGCCCAAATTGTAAC
AGTCTGGCCTGCCTTCAGCACATATCTTGAGGTATATTTATAACTGACTGATGTGTCTCCAATTTTTCTG
ATCATCTCCCAGCCTCCCATTGGTTGATCCTGTTCAGAAGTGTTCTTCAAGCGGATAAATTTCCCATCAA
CATCAATTTCTTCGATGCAAACATTTCCAGTGGCTGAGGCGGAATGAGAGATGCTAACACTACTACTCGC
CTCTGATTCTTCCACATCAACCCTCTTCCGCTTTCCTCTAGTTGTACGTACACTACGACTTGAGGATGCT
CGGGATACTGTCACACGGGAAGAAGGGCTTGGAGACAGCTTCAACCTCTCTTCTTCGCCTTCTAAGAGTT
TCCTGTAAGCACTGATTTCCATGTCCAGGGCTAACTTTACATCAAGAAGCTGTTCATAGTCATTCAGCTG
TTGCTGCATT
