>Addgene plasmid #55493 | mTFP1-LaminB1-10 | addgene partial sequence | sequence record 110283 | CMV-F 5'-CGCAAATGGGCGGTAGGCGTG-3'
TGGTTTAGTGAACCGTCAGATCCGCTAGCGCTACCGGTCGCCACCATGGTGAGCAAGGGCGAGGAGACCA
CAATGGGCGTAATCAAGCCCGACATGAAGATCAAGCTGAAGATGGAGGGCAACGTGAATGGCCACGCCTT
CGTGATCGAGGGCGAGGGCGAGGGCAAGCCCTACGACGGCACCAACACCATCAACCTGGAGGTGAAGGAG
GGAGCCCCCCTGCCCTTCTCCTACGACATTCTGACCACCGCGTTCGCCTACGGCAACAGGGCCTTCACCA
AGTACCCCGACGACATCCCCAACTACTTCAAGCAGTCCTTCCCCGAGGGCTACTCTTGGGAGCGCACCAT
GACCTTCGAGGACAAGGGCATCGTGAAGGTGAAGTCCGACATCTCCATGGAGGAGGACTCCTTCATCTAC
GAGATACACCTCAAGGGCGAGAACTTCCCCCCCAACGGCCCCGTGATGCAGAAGAAGACCACCGGCTGGG
ACGCCTCCACCGAGAGGATGTACGTGCGCGACGGCGTGCTGAAGGGCGACGTCAAGCACAAGCTGCTGCT
GGAGGGCGGCGGCCACCACCGCGTTGACTTCAAGACCATCTACAGGGCCAAGAAGGCGGTGAAGCTGCCC
GACTATCACTTTGTGGACCACCGCATCGAGATCCTGAACCACGACAAGGACTACAACAAGGTGACCGTTT
ACGAGAGCGCCGTGGCCCGCAACTCCACCGACGGCATGGACGAGCTGTACAAGTCCGGACTCAGATCTCG
AGCTCAAGCTTCGATGGCGACTGCGACCCCCGTGCCGCCGCGGATGGGCAGCCGCGCTGGCGGCCCCA
